>Addgene plasmid #14331 | pAG306GAL-EYFP-ccdB | depositor full sequence | sequence record 7994 | Author sequence
TCGCGCGTTTCGGTGATGACGGTGAAAACCTCTGACACATGCAGCTCCCGGAGACGGTCACAGCTTGTCT
GTAAGCGGATGCCGGGAGCAGACAAGCCCGTCAGGGCGCGTCAGCGGGTGTTGGCGGGTGTCGGGGCTGG
CTTAACTATGCGGCATCAGAGCAGATTGTACTGAGAGTGCACCACGCTTTTCAATTCAATTCATCATTTT
TTTTTTATTCTTTTTTTTGATTTCGGTTTCTTTGAAATTTTTTTGATTCGGTAATCTCCGAACAGAAGGA
AGAACGAAGGAAGGAGCACAGACTTAGATTGGTATATATACGCATATGTAGTGTTGAAGAAACATGAAAT
TGCCCAGTATTCTTAACCCAACTGCACAGAACAAAAACCTGCAGGAAACGAAGATAAATCATGTCGAAAG
CTACATATAAGGAACGTGCTGCTACTCATCCTAGTCCTGTTGCTGCCAAGCTATTTAATATCATGCACGA
AAAGCAAACAAACTTGTGTGCTTCATTGGATGTTCGTACCACCAAGGAATTACTGGAGTTAGTTGAAGCA
TTAGGTCCCAAAATTTGTTTACTAAAAACACATGTGGATATCTTGACTGATTTTTCCATGGAGGGCACAG
TTAAGCCGCTAAAGGCATTATCCGCCAAGTACAATTTTTTACTCTTCGAAGACAGAAAATTTGCTGACAT
TGGTAATACAGTCAAATTGCAGTACTCTGCGGGTGTATACAGAATAGCAGAATGGGCAGACATTACGAAT
GCACACGGTGTGGTGGGCCCAGGTATTGTTAGCGGTTTGAAGCAGGCGGCAGAAGAAGTAACAAAGGAAC
CTAGAGGCCTTTTGATGTTAGCAGAATTGTCATGCAAGGGCTCCCTATCTACTGGAGAATATACTAAGGG
TACTGTTGACATTGCGAAGAGCGACAAAGATTTTGTTATCGGCTTTATTGCTCAAAGAGACATGGGTGGA
AGAGATGAAGGTTACGATTGGTTGATTATGACACCCGGTGTGGGTTTAGATGACAAGGGAGACGCATTGG
GTCAACAGTATAGAACCGTGGATGATGTGGTCTCTACAGGATCTGACATTATTATTGTTGGAAGAGGACT
ATTTGCAAAGGGAAGGGATGCTAAGGTAGAGGGTGAACGTTACAGAAAAGCAGGCTGGGAAGCATATTTG
AGAAGATGCGGCCAGCAAAACTAAAAAACTGTATTATAAGTAAATGCATGTATACTAAACTCACAAATTA
GAGCTTCAATTTAATTATATCAGTTATTACCCTGCGGTGTGAAATACCGCACAGATGCGTAAGGAGAAAA
TACCGCATCAGGAAATTGTAAACGTTAATATTTTGTTAAAATTCGCGTTAAATTTTTGTTAAATCAGCTC
ATTTTTTAACCAATAGGCCGAAATCGGCAAAATCCCTTATAAATCAAAAGAATAGACCGAGATAGGGT
[37 nt withheld, positions 1469-1505]
AAAGAACGTGGACTCCAACGTCAAAGG
[49 nt withheld, positions 1533-1581]
T
[91 nt withheld, positions 1583-1673]
G
[124 nt withheld, positions 1675-1798]
CGCGCCATTCGCCATTCAGGCTGCGCAACTGTTGGGAAGGGCGATCGGTGCGGGCCTCTTCGCTATTACG
CCAGCTGGCGAAGGGGGGATGTGCTGCAAGGCGATTAAGTTGGGTAACGCCAGGGTTTTCCCAGTCACGA
CGTTGTAAAACGACGGCCAGTGAATTGTAATACGACTCACTATAGGGCGAATTGGAGCTCTAGTACGGAT
TAGAAGCCGCCGAGCGGGCGACAGCCCTCCGACGGAAGACTCTCCTCCGTGCGTCCTCGTCTTCACCGGT
CGCGTTCCTGAAACGCAGATGTGCCTCGCGCCGCACTGCTCCGAACAATAAAGATTCTACAATACTAGCT
TTTATGGTTATGAAGAGGAAAAATTGGCAGTAACCTGGCCCCACAAACCTTCAAATTAACGAATCAAATT
AACAACCATAGGATGATAATGCGATTAGTTTTTTAGCCTTATTTCTGGGGTAATTAATCAGCGAAGCGAT
GATTTTTGATCTATTAACAGATATATAAATGGAAAAGCTGCATAACCACTTTAACTAATACTTTCAACAT
TTTCAGTTTGTATTACTTCTTATTCAAATGTCATAAAAGTATCAACAAAAAATTGTTAATATACCTCTAT
ACTTTAACGTCAAGGAGAAAAAACCCCGGATTCTAGAACTAGTGGATCCCCCGGGACAAAATGGTGAGCA
AGGGCGAGGAGCTGTTCACCGGGGTGGTGCCCATCCTGGTCGAGCTGGACGGCGACGTAAACGGCCACAA
GTTCAGCGTGTCCGGCGAGGGCGAGGGCGATGCCACCTACGGCAAGCTGACCCTGAAGTTCATCTGCACC
ACCGGCAAGCTGCCCGTGCCCTGGCCCACCCTCGTGACCACCTTCGGCTACGGCCTGCAGTGCTTCGCCC
GCTACCCCGACCACATGAAGCAGCACGACTTCTTCAAGTCCGCCATGCCCGAAGGCTACGTCCAGGAGCG
CACCATCTTCTTCAAGGACGACGGCAACTACAAGACCCGCGCCGAGGTGAAGTTCGAGGGCGACACCCTG
GTGAACCGCATCGAGCTGAAGGGCATCGACTTCAAGGAGGACGGCAACATCCTGGGGCACAAGCTGGAGT
ACAACTACAACAGCCACAACGTCTATATCATGGCCGACAAGCAGAAGAACGGCATCAAGGTGAACTTCAA
GATCCGCCACAACATCGAGGACGGCAGCGTGCAGCTCGCCGACCACTACCAGCAGAACACCCCCATCGGC
GACGGCCCCGTGCTGCTGCCCGACAACCACTACCTGAGCTACCAGTCCGCCCTGAGCAAAGACCCCAACG
AGAAGCGCGATCACATGGTCCTGCTGGAGTTCGTGACCGCCGCCGGGATCACTCTCGGCATGGACGAGCT
GTACAAGGGTGGACCAGGTGGTGGACATCAAACAAGTTTGTACAAAAAAGCTGAACGAGAAACGTAAAAT
GATATAAATATCAATATATTAAATTAGATTTTGCATAAAAAACAGACTACATAATACTGTAAAACACAAC
ATATCCAGTCACTATGGCGGCCGCATTAGGCACCCCAGGCTTTACACTTTATGCTTCCGGCTCGTATAAT
GTGTGGATTTTGAGTTAGGATCCGTCGAGATTTTCAGGAGCTAAGGAAGCTAAAATGGAGAAAAAAATCA
CTGGATATACCACCGTTGATATATCCCAATGGCATCGTAAAGAACATTTTGAGGCATTTCAGTCAGTTGC
TCAATGTACCTATAACCAGACCGTTCAGCTGGATATTACGGCCTTTTTAAAGACCGTAAAGAAAAATAAG
CACAAGTTTTATCCGGCCTTTATTCACATTCTTGCCCGCCTGATGAATGCTCATCCGGAATTCCGTATGG
CAATGAAAGACGGTGAGCTGGTGATATGGGATAGTGTTCACCCTTGTTACACCGTTTTCCATGAGCAAAC
TGAAACGTTTTCATCGCTCTGGAGTGAATACCACGACGATTTCCGGCAGTTTCTACACATATATTCGCAA
GATGTGGCGTGTTACGGTGAAAACCTGGCCTATTTCCCTAAAGGGTTTATTGAGAATATGTTTTTCGTCT
CAGCCAATCCCTGGGTGAGTTTCACCAGTTTTGATTTAAACGTGGCCAATATGGACAACTTCTTCGCCCC
CGTTTTCACCATGGGCAAATATTATACGCAAGGCGACAAGGTGCTGATGCCGCTGGCGATTCAGGTTCAT
CATGCCGTCTGTGATGGCTTCCATGTCGGCAGAATGCTTAATGAATTACAACAGTACTGCGATGAGTGGC
AGGGCGGGGCGTAAACGCCGCGTGGATCCGGCTTACTAAAAGCCAGATAACAGTATGCGTATTTGCGCGC
TGATTTTTGCGGTATAAGAATATATACTGATATGTATACCCGAAGTATGTCAAAAAGAGGTATGCTATGA
AGCAGCGTATTACAGTGACAGTTGACAGCGACAGCTATCAGTTGCTCAAGGCATATATGATGTCAATATC
TCCGGTCTGGTAAGCACAACCATGCAGAATGAAGCCCGTCGTCTGCGTGCCGAACGCTGGAAAGCGGAAA
ATCAGGAAGGGATGGCTGAGGTCGCCCGGTTTATTGAAATGAACGGCTCTTTTGCTGACGAGAACAGGGG
CTGGTGAAATGCAGTTTAAGGTTTACACCTATAAAAGAGAGAGCCGTTATCGTCTGTTTGTGGATGTACA
GAGTGATATTATTGACACGCCCGGGCGACGGATGGTGATCCCCCTGGCCAGTGCACGTCTGCTGTCAGAT
AAAGTCTCCCGTGAACTTTACCCGGTGGTGCATATCGGGGATGAAAGCTGGCGCATGATGACCACCGATA
TGGCCAGTGTGCCGGTCTCCGTTATCGGGGAAGAAGTGGCTGATCTCAGCCACCGCGAAAATGACATCAA
AAACGCCATTAACCTGATGTTCTGGGGAATATAAATGTCAGGCTCCCTTATACACAGCCAGTCTGCAGGT
CGACCATAGTGACTGGATATGTTGTGTTTTACAGTATTATGTAGTCTGTTTTTTATGCAAAATCTAATTT
AATATATTGATATTTATATCATTTTACGTTTCTCGTTCAGCTTTCTTGTACAAAGTGGTTCGATGTCATG
TAATTAGTTATGTCACGCTTACATTCACGCCCTCCCCCCACATCCGCTCTAACCGAAAAGGAAGGAGTTA
GACAACCTGAAGTCTAGGTCCCTATTTATTTTTTTATAGTTATGTTAGTATTAAGAACGTTATTTATATT
TCAAATTTTTCTTTTTTTTCTGTACAGACGCGTGTACGCATGTAACATTATACTGAAAACCTTGCTTGAG
AAGGTTTTGGGACGCTCGAAGGCTTTAATTTGCGGCCGGTACCCAGCTTTTGTTCCCTTTAGTGAGGGTT
AATTCCGAGCTTGGCGTAATCATGGTCATAGCTGTTTCCTGTGTGAAATTGTTATCCGCTCACAATTCCA
CACAACATAGGAGCCGGAAGCATAAAGTGTAAAGCCTGGGGTGCCTAATGAGTGAGGTAACTCACATTAA
TTGCGTTGCGCTCACTGCCCGCTTTCCAGTCGGGAAACCTGTCGTGCCAGCTGCATTAATGAATCGGCCA
ACGCGCGGGGAGAGGCGGTTTGCGTATTGGGCGCTCTTCCGCTTCCTCGCTCACTGACTCGCTGCGCTCG
GTCGTTCGGCTGCGGCGAGCGGTATCAGCTCACTCAAAGGCGGTAATACGGTTATCCACAGAATCAGGGG
ATAACGCAGGAAAGAACATGTGAGCAAAAGGCCAGCAAAAGGCCAGGAACCGTAAAAAGGCCGCGTTGCT
GGCGTTTTTCCATAGGCTCGGCCCCCCTGACGAGCATCACAAAAATCGACGCTCAAGTCAGAGGTGGCGA
AACCCGACAGGACTATAAAGATACCAGGCGTTCCCCCCTGGAAGCTCCCTCGTGCGCTCTCCTGTTCCGA
CCCTGCCGCTTACCGGATACCTGTCCGCCTTTCTCCCTTCGGGAAGCGTGGCGCTTTCTCAATGCTCACG
CTGTAGGTATCTCAGTTCGGTGTAGGTCGTTCGCTCCAAGCTGGGCTGTGTGCACGAACCCCCCGTTCAG
CCCGACCGCTGCGCCTTATCCGGTAACTATCGTCTTGAGTCCAACCCGGTAAGACACGACTTATCGCCAC
TGGCAGCAGCCACTGGTAACAGGATTAGCAGAGCGAGGTATGTAGGCGGTGCTACAGAGTTCTTGAAGTG
GTGGCCTAACTACGGCTACACTAGAAGGACAGTATTTGGTATCTGCGCTCTGCTGAAGCCAGTTACCTTC
GGAAAAAGAGTTGGTAGCTCTTGATCCGGCAAACAAACCACCGCTGGTAGCGGTGGTTTTTTTGTTTGCA
AGCAGCAGATTACGCGCAGAAAAAAAGGATCTCAAGAAGATCCTTTGATCTTTTCTACGGGGTCTGACGC
TCAGTGGAACGAAAACTCACGTTAAGGGATTTTGGTCATGAGATTATCAAAAAGGATCTTCACCTAGATC
CTTTTAAATTAAAAATGAAGTTTTAAATCAATCTAAAGTATATATGAGTAAACTTGGTCTGACAGTTACC
AATGCTTAATCAGTGAGGCACCTATCTCAGCGATCTGTCTATTTCGTTCATCCATAGTTGCCTGACTGCC
CGTCGTGTAGATAACTACGATACGGGAGGGCTTACCATCTGGCCCCAGTGCTGCAATGATACCGCGAGAC
CCACGCTCACCGGCTCCAGATTTATCAGCAATAAACCAGCCAGCCGGAAGGGCCGAGCGCAGAAGTGGTC
CTGCAACTTTATCCGCCTCCATCCAGTCTATTAATTGTTGCCGGGAAGCTAGAGTAAGTAGTTCGCCAGT
TAATAGTTTGCGCAACGTTGTTGCCATTGCTACAGGCATCGTGGTGTCACGCTCGTCGTTTGGTATGGCT
TCATTCAGCTCCGGTTCCCAACGATCAAGGCGAGTTACATGATCCCCCATGTTGTGAAAAAAAGCGGTTA
GCTCCTTCGGTCCTCCGATCGTTGTCAGAAGTAAGTTGGCCGCAGTGTTATCACTCATGGTTATGGCAGC
ACTGCATAATTCTCTTACTGTCATGCCATCCGTAAGATGCTTTTCTGTGACTGGTGAGTACTCAACCAAG
TCATTCTGAGAATAGTGTATGCGGCGACCGAGTTGCTCTTGCCCGGCGTCAATACGGGATAATACCGCGC
CACATAGCAGAACTTTAAAAGTGCTCATCATTGGAAAACGTTCTTCGGGGCGAAAACTCTCAAGGATCTT
ACCGCTGTTGAGATCCAGTTCGATGTAACCCACTCGTGCACCCAACTGATCTTCAGCATCTTTTACTTTC
ACCAGCGTTTCTGGGTGAGCAAAAACAGGAAGGCAAAATGCCGCAAAAAAGGGAATAAGGGCGACACGGA
AATGTTGAATACTCATACTCTTCCTTTTTCAATATTATTGAAGCATTTATCAGGGTTATTGTCTCATGAG
CGGATACATATTTGAATGTATTTAGAAAAATAAACAAATAGGGGTTCCGCGCACATTTCCCCGAAAAGTG
CCACCTGACGTCTAAGAAACCATTATTATCATGACATTAACCTATAAAAATAGGCGTATCACGAGGCCCT
TTCGTC
Features (pLannotate 1.2.2; 27 found; start..end, strand, type, name):
    137..184     +  misc_feature   bom (fragment): basis of mobility region from pBR322
    195..410     +  promoter       URA3 promoter: S. cerevisiae URA3
    411..1214    +  CDS            URA3: orotidine-5'-phosphate decarboxylase, required for uracil biosynthesis; S. cerevisiae URA3; yeast auxotrophic marker, counterselectable with 5-fluoroorotic acid (5-FOA)
   1293..1342    +  misc_feature   bom (fragment): basis of mobility region from pBR322
   1343..1798    -  rep_origin     f1 ori (sequence partly withheld): f1 bacteriophage origin of replication; arrow indicates direction of (+) strand synthesis
   1806..1963    -  CDS            lacZα (fragment): LacZα fragment of β-galactosidase; lacZ fragment
   1966..1984    +  promoter       T7 promoter: promoter for bacteriophage T7 RNA polymerase
   2004..2445    +  promoter       GAL1 promoter: S. cerevisiae GAL1; inducible promoter, regulated by Gal4
   2460..2483    +  misc_feature   MCS (fragment): pBluescript multiple cloning site
   2489..3205    +  CDS            EYFP: EYFP is a basic (constitutively fluorescent) green/yellow fluorescent protein published in 1996, derived from Aequorea victoria. It is reported to be a very rapidly-maturing weak dimer with high acid sensitivity.
   3230..3354    +  protein_bind   attR1: mutant version of attR; recombination site for the Gateway® LR reaction LR Clonase™
   3379..3409    +  promoter       lac UV5 promoter: E. coli lac promoter with an "up" mutation
   3433..3462    +  promoter       cat promoter (fragment): promoter of the E. coli cat gene encoding chloramphenicol acetyltransferase
   3463..4122    +  CDS            CmR: chloramphenicol acetyltransferase; cat; confers resistance to chloramphenicol
   4304..4462    +  CDS            ccdA (fragment): CCDA_ECO57 - Also known as H, letA. Experimental evidence at protein level: Swiss-Prot protein existence level 1. Antitoxin component of a type II toxin-antitoxin (TA) system which inhibits the post-segregational killing (PSK) of plasmid-free cells, also referred to as a plasmid addiction system. Binds to and blocks the activity of CcdB; will also remove bound CcdB protein from the CcdB-GyrA complex by forming a CcdA-CcdB complex, a process termed rejuvenation. Functions as a transcriptional corepressor for the ccdAB operon, repression also requires CcdB (By similarity). From Escherichia coli
   4467..4769    +  CDS            ccdB: CCDB_ECOLI - Also known as G, letB, letD. Experimental evidence at protein level: Swiss-Prot protein existence level 1. Toxic component of a type II toxin-antitoxin (TA) system, functioning in plasmid maintainence. Responsible for the post- segregational killing (PSK) of plasmid-free cells, also referred to as a plasmid addiction system. Half-life of over 2 hours. Cell killing by CcdB is accompanied by filamentation, defects in chromosome and plasmid segregation, defects in cell division, formation of anucleate cells, decreased DNA synthesis and plasmid loss. Interferes with the activity of DN
   4813..4937    -  protein_bind   attR2: mutant version of attR; recombination site for the Gateway® LR reaction LR Clonase™
   4944..5191    +  terminator     CYC1 terminator: S. cerevisiae CYC1; transcription terminator for CYC1
   5214..5232    -  promoter       T3 promoter: promoter for bacteriophage T3 RNA polymerase
   5277..5293    -  protein_bind   lac operator: The lac repressor binds to the lac operator to inhibit transcription in E. coli. This inhibition can be relieved by adding lactose or isopropyl-β-D-thiogalactopyranoside (IPTG). lac repressor encoded by lacI
   5301..5331    -  promoter       lac promoter: promoter for the E. coli lac operon
   5346..5367    -  protein_bind   CAP binding site: CAP binding activates transcription in the presence of cAMP. E. coli catabolite activator protein
   5380..5472    -  CDS            lacI (fragment): lac repressor; lacI; The lac repressor binds to the lac operator to inhibit transcription in E. coli. This inhibition can be relieved by adding lactose or isopropyl-β-D-thiogalactopyranoside (IPTG).
   5655..6243    -  rep_origin     ori: high-copy-number ColE1/pMB1/pBR322/pUC origin of replication
   6414..7274    -  CDS            AmpR: β-lactamase; bla; confers resistance to ampicillin, carbenicillin, and related antibiotics
   7275..7379    -  promoter       AmpR promoter: bla
   7474..35      +  CDS            rop (fragment) (across the origin): Rop protein, which maintains plasmids at low copy number; rop
