[The description below was written by a language model from this plasmid's Addgene catalogue record and pLannotate feature annotations shown in this document.]
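Description:
pAG306GAL-EYFP-ccdB is an empty Gateway destination vector for galactose-inducible expression of N-terminally EYFP-tagged proteins in Saccharomyces cerevisiae. It is built on the pRS306 backbone and is described by the depositor as an integrating plasmid. Consistent with this, the feature table shows no yeast replication origin or centromere, so stable maintenance in yeast depends on insertion into the genome, with selection through the URA3 marker (which complements uracil auxotrophy and can be counterselected with 5-FOA). In E. coli the plasmid replicates from a high-copy ColE1/pUC-type origin and carries AmpR. An f1 origin and remnants of the pBluescript-derived lacZα/MCS region, flanked by T7 and T3 promoters, are also present.

The expression unit consists of the Gal4-regulated GAL1 promoter, the EYFP coding sequence, a Gateway cassette and the CYC1 terminator. The cassette is bounded by attR1 and attR2 and contains a chloramphenicol resistance gene (CmR) and the ccdB toxin gene, along with a ccdA fragment. Because CcdB kills ordinary E. coli strains, the unrecombined vector has to be propagated in a ccdB-tolerant strain, under combined ampicillin and chloramphenicol selection. In an LR recombination with an entry clone, the CmR/ccdB segment is exchanged for the gene of interest, and the loss of ccdB gives negative selection against unreacted vector in standard strains. The incoming open reading frame then lies downstream of EYFP, so that an in-frame insert yields an N-terminal fluorescent fusion transcribed on galactose induction.

The vector belongs to a suite of yeast Gateway plasmids designed for high-throughput genetic analysis. The depositor notes that the full sequence is supplied for reference only and may not match the plasmid exactly.
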