Addgene plasmid #14331: pAG306GAL-EYFP-ccdB
Purpose: (Empty Backbone)
Depositing lab: Susan Lindquist. Depositing organization: Whitehead Institute for Biomedical Research. Publication: A suite of Gateway cloning vectors for high-throughput genetic analysis in Saccharomyces cerevisiae. Alberti S, Gitler AD, Lindquist S. Yeast. 2007 Oct . 24(10):913-9. 10.1002/yea.1502 PubMed 17583893.
Backbone
  Vector backbone: pRS306
  Vector type: Yeast Expression ; Gateway Destination
  Selectable markers: URA3
Growth in bacteria
  Bacterial resistance: Chloramphenicol and Ampicillin, 25 & 100 μg/mL
  Growth temperature: 37°C
  Growth strain: ccdB Survival
  Growth instructions: DB3.1, ccdB Survival
  Copy number: Unknown
Gene/Insert
  Gene/Insert name: None
  Tag / fusion protein: EYFP (N terminal on backbone)
  Cloning method: Gateway Cloning
  Sequencing primers: 5′ EGFP-C
Terms and licenses: Academic/Nonprofit Terms; Industry Terms: Not Available to Industry
Depositor comments: Type of plasmid: integrating. This plasmid contains the Gateway technology from Invitrogen; Invitrogen requires purchasing of Gateway Clonase for carrying out the Gateway recombinational cloning reaction http://www.invitrogen.com Please note that the full plasmid sequence is provided as a reference only, and may not match the exact sequence of the plasmid.
How to cite: pAG306GAL-EYFP-ccdB was a gift from Susan Lindquist (Addgene plasmid # 14331 ; http://n2t.net/addgene:14331 ; RRID:Addgene_14331)
