>Addgene plasmid #14331 | pAG306GAL-EYFP-ccdB | addgene partial sequence | sequence record 20894 | 14331 with pRS_marker
TTCATTCATCATTTTTTTTTTATTCTTTTTTTTGATTTCGGTTTCCTTGAAATTTTTTTGATTCGGTAAT
CTCCGAACAGAAGGAAGAACGAAGGAAGGAGCACAGACTTAGATTGGTATATATACGCATATGTAGTGTT
GAAGAAACATGAAATTGCCCAGTATTCTTAACCCAACTGCACAGAACAAAAACCTGCAGGAAACGAAGAT
AAATCATGTCGAAAGCTACATATAAGGAACGTGCTGCTACTCATCCTAGTCCTGTTGCTGCCAAGCTATT
TAATATCATGCACGAAAAGCAAACAAACTTGTGTGCTTCATTGGATGTTCGTACCACCAAGGAATTACTG
GAGTTAGTTGAAGCATTAGGTCCCAAAATTTGTTTACTAAAAACACATGTGGATATCTTGACTGATTTTT
CCATGGAGGGCACAGTTAAGCCGCTAAAGGCATTATCCGCCAAGTACAATTTTTTACTCTTCGAAGACAG
AAAATTTGCTGACATTGGTAATACAGTCAAATTGCAGTACTCTGCGGGTGTATACAGAATAGCAGAATGG
GCAGACATTACGAATGCACACGGTGTGGTGGGCCCAGGTATTGTTAGCGGTTTGAAGCAGGCGGCAGAAG
AAGTAACAAAGGAACCTAGAGGCCTTTTGATGTTAGCAGAATTGTCATGCAAGGGCTCCCTATCTACT
