>Addgene plasmid #14331 | pAG306GAL-EYFP-ccdB | addgene partial sequence | sequence record 20895 | 14331 with EXFP-R
TAGCCTTCGGGCATGGCGGACTTGAAGAAGTCGTGCTGCTTCATGTGGTCGGGGTAGCGGGCGAAGCACT
GCAGGCCGTAGCCGAAGGTGGTCACGAGGGTGGGCCAGGGCACGGGCAGCTTGCCGGTGGTGCAGATGAA
CTTCAGGGTCAGCTTGCCGTAGGTGGCATCGCCCTCGCCCTCGCCGGACACGCTGAACTTGTGGCCGTTT
ACGTCGCCGTCCAGCTCGACCAGGATGGGCACCACCCCGGTGAACAGCTCCTCGCCCTTGCTCACCATTT
TGTCCCGGGGGATCCACTAGTTCTAGAATCCGGGGTTTTTTCTCCTTGACGTTAAAGTATAGAGGTATAT
TAACAATTTTTTGTTGATACTTTTATTACATTTGAATAAGAAGTAATACAAACCGAAAATGTTGAAAGTA
TTAGTTAAAGTGGTTATGCAGTTTTTGCATTTATATATCTGTTAATAGATCAAAAATCATCGCTTCGCTG
ATTAATTACCCCAGAAATAAGGCTAAAAAACTAATCGCATTATCATCCTATGGTTGTTAATTTGATTCGT
TCATTTGAAGGTTTGTGGGGCCAGGTTACTGCCAATTTTTCCTCTTCATAACCATAAAAGCTAGTATTGT
AGAATCTTTATTGTTCGGAGCAGTGCGGCGCGAGGCACATCTG
